>Addgene plasmid #66481 | PTAFR-Tango | depositor partial sequence | sequence record 113575 | empty Tango
GACGGATCGGGAGATCTCCCGATCCCCTATGGTGCACTCTCAGTACAATCTGCTCTGATGCCGCATAGTT
AAGCCAGTATCTGCTCCCTGCTTGTGTGTTGGAGGTCGCTGAGTAGTGCGCGAGCAAAATTTAAGCTACA
ACAAGGCAAGGCTTGACCGACAATTGCATGAAGAATCTGCTTAGGGTTAGGCGTTTTGCGCTGCTTCGCG
ATGTACGGGCCAGATATACGCGTTGACATTGATTATTGACTAGTTATTAATAGTAATCAATTACGGGGTC
ATTAGTTCATAGCCCATATATGGAGTTCCGCGTTACATAACTTACGGTAAATGGCCCGCCTGGCTGACCG
CCCAACGACCCCCGCCCATTGACGTCAATAATGACGTATGTTCCCATAGTAACGCCAATAGGGACTTTCC
ATTGACGTCAATGGGTGGAGTATTTACGGTAAACTGCCCACTTGGCAGTACATCAAGTGTATCATATGCC
AAGTACGCCCCCTATTGACGTCAATGACGGTAAATGGCCCGCCTGGCATTATGCCCAGTACATGACCTTA
TGGGACTTTCCTACTTGGCAGTACATCTACGTATTAGTCATCGCTATTACCATGGTGATGCGGTTTTGGC
AGTACATCAATGGGCGTGGATAGCGGTTTGACTCACGGGGATTTCCAAGTCTCCACCCCATTGACGTCAA
TGGGAGTTTGTTTTGGCACCAAAATCAACGGGACTTTCCAAAATGTCGTAACAACTCCGCCCCATTGACG
CAAATGGGCGGTAGGCGTGTACGGTGGGAGGTCTATATAAGCAGAGCTCTCTGGCTAACTAGAGAACCCA
CTGCTTACTGGCTTATCGAAATTAATACGACTCACTATAGGGAGACCCAAGCTGGCTAGCGTTTAAACTT
AAGCTTGGTACCGAGCTCGGATCCACTAGTCCAGTGTGGTGGAATTCTGCAGATATCCAGCACAGTGGCG
GCCGCGCCACCATGAAGACGATCATCGCCCTGAGCTACATCTTCTGCCTGGTATTCGCCGACTACAAGGA
CGATGATGACGCCAGCATCGATACCGGTGGACGCACCCCACCCAGCCTGGGTCCCCAAGATGAGTCCTGC
ACCACCGCCAGCTCCTCCCTGGCCAAGGACACTTCATCGACCGGTGAGAACCTGTACTTCCAGCTAAGAT
TAGATAAAAGTAAAGTGATTAACAGCGCATTAGAGCTGCTTAATGAGGTCGGAATCGAAGGTTTAACAAC
CCGTAAACTCGCCCAGAAGCTAGGTGTAGAGCAGCCTACATTGTATTGGCATGTAAAAAATAAGCGGGCT
TTGCTCGACGCCTTAGCCATTGAGATGTTAGATAGGCACCATACTCACTTTTGCCCTTTAGAAGGGGAAA
GCTGGCAAGATTTTTTACGTAATAACGCTAAAAGTTTTAGATGTGCTTTACTAAGTCATCGCGATGGAGC
AAAAGTACATTTAGGTACACGGCCTACAGAAAAACAGTATGAAACTCTCGAAAATCAATTAGCCTTTTTA
TGCCAACAAGGTTTTTCACTAGAGAATGCATTATATGCACTCAGCGCTGTGGGGCATTTTACTTTAGGTT
GCGTATTGGAAGATCAAGAGCATCAAGTCGCTAAAGAAGAAAGGGAAACACCTACTACTGATAGTATGCC
GCCATTATTACGACAAGCTATCGAATTATTTGATCACCAAGGTGCAGAGCCAGCCTTCTTATTCGGCCTT
GAATTGATCATATGCGGATTAGAAAAACAACTTAAATGTGAAAGTGGGTCCGCGTACAGCCGCGCGCGTA
CGAAAAACAATTACGGGTCTACCATCGAGGGCCTGCTCGATCTCCCGGACGACGACGCCCCCGAAGAGGC
GGGGCTGGCGGCTCCGCGCCTGTCCTTTCTCCCCGCGGGACACACGCGCAGACTGTCGACGGCCCCCCCG
ACCGATGTCAGCCTGGGGGACGAGCTCCACTTAGACGGCGAGGACGTGGCGATGGCGCATGCCGACGCGC
TAGACGATTTCGATCTGGACATGTTGGGGGACGGGGATTCCCCGGGTCCGGGATTTACCCCCCACGACTC
CGCCCCCTACGGCGCTCTGGATATGGCCGACTTCGAGTTTGAGCAGATGTTTACCGATGCCCTTGGAATT
GACGAGTACGGTGGGTAGCTCGAGTCTAGAGGGCCCGTTTAAACCCGCTGATCAGCCTCGACTGTGCCTT
CTAGTTGCCAGCCATCTGTTGTTTGCCCCTCCCCCGTGCCTTCCTTGACCCTGGAAGGTGCCACTCCCAC
TGTCCTTTCCTAATAAAATGAGGAAATTGCATCGCATTGTCTGAGTAGGTGTCATTCTATTCTGGGGGGT
GGGGTGGGGCAGGACAGCAAGGGGGAGGATTGGGAAGACAATAGCAGGCATGCTGGGGATGCGGTGGGCT
CTATGGCTTCTGAGGCGGAAAGAACCAGCTGGGGCTCTAGGGGGTATCCCC
[124 nt withheld, positions 2502-2625]
C
[91 nt withheld, positions 2627-2717]
A
[49 nt withheld, positions 2719-2767]
CCTTTGACGTTGGAGTCCACGTTCTTT
[37 nt withheld, positions 2795-2831]
ACCCTATCTCGGTCTATTCTTTTGATTTATAAGGGATTTTGCCGATTTCGGCCTATTGGTTAAAAAATGA
GCTGATTTAACAAAAATTTAACGCGAATTAATTCTGTGGAATGTGTGTCAGTTAGGGTGTGGAAAGTCCC
CAGGCTCCCCAGCAGGCAGAAGTATGCAAAGCATGCATCTCAATTAGTCAGCAACCAGGTGTGGAAAGTC
CCCAGGCTCCCCAGCAGGCAGAAGTATGCAAAGCATGCATCTCAATTAGTCAGCAACCATAGTCCCGCCC
CTAACTCCGCCCATCCCGCCCCTAACTCCGCCCAGTTCCGCCCATTCTCCGCCCCATGGCTGACTAATTT
TTTTTATTTATGCAGAGGCCGAGGCCGCCTCTGCCTCTGAGCTATTCCAGAAGTAGTGAGGAGGCTTTTT
TGGAGGCCTAGGCTTTTGCAAAAAGCTCCCGGGAGCTTGTATATCCATTTTCGGATCTGATCAAGAGACA
GGATGAGGATCGTTTCGCATGATTGAACAAGATGGATTGCACGCAGGTTCTCCGGCCGCTTGGGTGGAGA
GGCTATTCGGCTATGACTGGGCACAACAGACAATCGGCTGCTCTGATGCCGCCGTGTTCCGGCTGTCAGC
GCAGGGGCGCCCGGTTCTTTTTGTCAAGACCGACCTGTCCGGTGCCCTGAATGAACTGCAGGACGAGGCA
GCGCGGCTATCGTGGCTGGCCACGACGGGCGTTCCTTGCGCAGCTGTGCTCGACGTTGTCACTGAAGCGG
GAAGGGACTGGCTGCTATTGGGCGAAGTGCCGGGGCAGGATCTCCTGTCATCTCACCTTGCTCCTGCCGA
GAAAGTATCCATCATGGCTGATGCAATGCGGCGGCTGCATACGCTTGATCCGGCTACCTGCCCATTCGAC
CACCAAGCGAAACATCGCATCGAGCGAGCACGTACTCGGATGGAAGCCGGTCTTGTCGATCAGGATGATC
TGGACGAAGAGCATCAGGGGCTCGCGCCAGCCGAACTGTTCGCCAGGCTCAAGGCGCGCATGCCCGACGG
CGAGGATCTCGTCGTGACCCATGGCGATGCCTGCTTGCCGAATATCATGGTGGAAAATGGCCGCTTTTCT
GGATTCATCGACTGTGGCCGGCTGGGTGTGGCGGACCGCTATCAGGACATAGCGTTGGCTACCCGTGATA
TTGCTGAAGAGCTTGGCGGCGAATGGGCTGACCGCTTCCTCGTGCTTTACGGTATCGCCGCTCCCGATTC
GCAGCGCATCGCCTTCTATCGCCTTCTTGACGAGTTCTTCTGAGCGGGACTCTGGGGTTCGAAATGACCG
ACCAAGCGACGCCCAACCTGCCATCACGAGATTTCGATTCCACCGCCGCCTTCTATGAAAGGTTGGGCTT
CGGAATCGTTTTCCGGGACGCCGGCTGGATGATCCTCCAGCGCGGGGATCTCATGCTGGAGTTCTTCGCC
CACCCCAACTTGTTTATTGCAGCTTATAATGGTTACAAATAAAGCAATAGCATCACAAATTTCACAAATA
AAGCATTTTTTTCACTGCATTCTAGTTGTGGTTTGTCCAAACTCATCAATGTATCTTATCATGTCTGTAT
ACCGTCGACCTCTAGCTAGAGCTTGGCGTAATCATGGTCATAGCTGTTTCCTGTGTGAAATTGTTATCCG
CTCACAATTCCACACAACATACGAGCCGGAAGCATAAAGTGTAAAGCCTGGGGTGCCTAATGAGTGAGCT
AACTCACATTAATTGCGTTGCGCTCACTGCCCGCTTTCCAGTCGGGAAACCTGTCGTGCCAGCTGCATTA
ATGAATCGGCCAACGCGCGGGGAGAGGCGGTTTGCGTATTGGGCGCTCTTCCGCTTCCTCGCTCACTGAC
TCGCTGCGCTCGGTCGTTCGGCTGCGGCGAGCGGTATCAGCTCACTCAAAGGCGGTAATACGGTTATCCA
CAGAATCAGGGGATAACGCAGGAAAGAACATGTGAGCAAAAGGCCAGCAAAAGGCCAGGAACCGTAAAAA
GGCCGCGTTGCTGGCGTTTTTCCATAGGCTCCGCCCCCCTGACGAGCATCACAAAAATCGACGCTCAAGT
CAGAGGTGGCGAAACCCGACAGGACTATAAAGATACCAGGCGTTTCCCCCTGGAAGCTCCCTCGTGCGCT
CTCCTGTTCCGACCCTGCCGCTTACCGGATACCTGTCCGCCTTTCTCCCTTCGGGAAGCGTGGCGCTTTC
TCATAGCTCACGCTGTAGGTATCTCAGTTCGGTGTAGGTCGTTCGCTCCAAGCTGGGCTGTGTGCACGAA
CCCCCCGTTCAGCCCGACCGCTGCGCCTTATCCGGTAACTATCGTCTTGAGTCCAACCCGGTAAGACACG
ACTTATCGCCACTGGCAGCAGCCACTGGTAACAGGATTAGCAGAGCGAGGTATGTAGGCGGTGCTACAGA
GTTCTTGAAGTGGTGGCCTAACTACGGCTACACTAGAAGAACAGTATTTGGTATCTGCGCTCTGCTGAAG
CCAGTTACCTTCGGAAAAAGAGTTGGTAGCTCTTGATCCGGCAAACAAACCACCGCTGGTAGCGGTTTTT
TTGTTTGCAAGCAGCAGATTACGCGCAGAAAAAAAGGATCTCAAGAAGATCCTTTGATCTTTTCTACGGG
GTCTGACGCTCAGTGGAACGAAAACTCACGTTAAGGGATTTTGGTCATGAGATTATCAAAAAGGATCTTC
ACCTAGATCCTTTTAAATTAAAAATGAAGTTTTAAATCAATCTAAAGTATATATGAGTAAACTTGGTCTG
ACAGTTACCAATGCTTAATCAGTGAGGCACCTATCTCAGCGATCTGTCTATTTCGTTCATCCATAGTTGC
CTGACTCCCCGTCGTGTAGATAACTACGATACGGGAGGGCTTACCATCTGGCCCCAGTGCTGCAATGATA
CCGCGAGACCCACGCTCACCGGCTCCAGATTTATCAGCAATAAACCAGCCAGCCGGAAGGGCCGAGCGCA
GAAGTGGTCCTGCAACTTTATCCGCCTCCATCCAGTCTATTAATTGTTGCCGGGAAGCTAGAGTAAGTAG
TTCGCCAGTTAATAGTTTGCGCAACGTTGTTGCCATTGCTACAGGCATCGTGGTGTCACGCTCGTCGTTT
GGTATGGCTTCATTCAGCTCCGGTTCCCAACGATCAAGGCGAGTTACATGATCCCCCATGTTGTGCAAAA
AAGCGGTTAGCTCCTTCGGTCCTCCGATCGTTGTCAGAAGTAAGTTGGCCGCAGTGTTATCACTCATGGT
TATGGCAGCACTGCATAATTCTCTTACTGTCATGCCATCCGTAAGATGCTTTTCTGTGACTGGTGAGTAC
TCAACCAAGTCATTCTGAGAATAGTGTATGCGGCGACCGAGTTGCTCTTGCCCGGCGTCAATACGGGATA
ATACCGCGCCACATAGCAGAACTTTAAAAGTGCTCATCATTGGAAAACGTTCTTCGGGGCGAAAACTCTC
AAGGATCTTACCGCTGTTGAGATCCAGTTCGATGTAACCCACTCGTGCACCCAACTGATCTTCAGCATCT
TTTACTTTCACCAGCGTTTCTGGGTGAGCAAAAACAGGAAGGCAAAATGCCGCAAAAAAGGGAATAAGGG
CGACACGGAAATGTTGAATACTCATACTCTTCCTTTTTCAATATTATTGAAGCATTTATCAGGGTTATTG
TCTCATGAGCGGATACATATTTGAATGTATTTAGAAAAATAAACAAATAGGGGTTCCGCGCACATTTCCC
CGAAAAGTGCCACCTGACGTC
