>Addgene plasmid #66481 | PTAFR-Tango | depositor partial sequence | sequence record 113576 | PTAFR
ATGGAGCCACATGACAGTTCTCACATGGATTCAGAGTTCCGGTATACGCTCTTTCCCATCGTCTACAGCA
TTATCTTCGTCTTGGGCGTGATTGCCAATGGGTACGTACTCTGGGTTTTCGCCAGACTCTATCCGTGCAA
AAAGTTTAATGAAATCAAAATCTTCATGGTGAATCTCACCATGGCAGACATGTTGTTCCTCATCACACTG
CCCCTGTGGATTGTGTACTATCAGAATCAGGGCAATTGGATTCTTCCTAAATTTCTGTGCAATGTCGCAG
GCTGCCTGTTTTTCATCAATACATATTGTAGCGTCGCATTTCTGGGGGTGATCACATATAACCGCTTCCA
GGCAGTGACGCGGCCAATAAAAACCGCACAGGCAAATACAAGGAAGAGAGGGATAAGCCTGTCTCTCGTT
ATCTGGGTCGCCATTGTTGGGGCAGCGTCCTACTTCCTGATACTGGATAGCACCAACACAGTTCCCGACA
GCGCCGGTAGCGGGAATGTTACCAGGTGTTTTGAGCACTACGAGAAGGGCTCCGTTCCTGTTCTGATAAT
ACATATATTTATAGTTTTTTCATTCTTCTTGGTGTTTTTGATCATATTGTTTTGTAATCTGGTGATCATT
CGCACACTTCTGATGCAGCCCGTGCAGCAACAACGCAATGCTGAAGTAAAGCGCCGGGCGCTTTGGATGG
TATGTACAGTGCTCGCAGTGTTTATCATATGTTTCGTACCCCATCATGTGGTGCAGCTGCCGTGGACCTT
GGCCGAACTCGGCTTCCAGGATTCTAAGTTTCACCAGGCTATAAACGATGCCCACCAAGTAACTCTCTGC
CTGCTGAGTACCAACTGCGTGTTGGATCCCGTTATTTATTGCTTCCTCACAAAGAAGTTTCGCAAGCACT
TGACGGAAAAATTCTACTCTATGCGAAGCAGTCGGAAATGTAGTAGGGCCACTACCGATACAGTCACCGA
GGTGGTGGTGCCGTTCAATCAGATACCAGGGAACAGTCTGAAGAAT
