>Addgene plasmid #66481 | PTAFR-Tango | addgene partial sequence | sequence record 120123 | CMV-F 5'-CGCAAATGGGCGGTAGGCGTG-3'
CTCTCTGGCTAACTAGAGAACCCACTGCTTACTGGCTTATCGAAATTAATACGACTCACTATAGGGAGAC
CCAAGCTGGCTAGCGTTTAAACTTAAGCTTGGTACCGAGCTCGGATCCACTAGTCCAGTGTGGTGGAATT
CTGCAGATATCCAGCACAGTGGCGGCCGCGCCACCATGAAGACGATCATCGCCCTGAGCTACATCTTCTG
CCTGGTATTCGCCGACTACAAGGACGATGATGACGCCAGCATCGATATGGAGCCACATGACAGTTCTCAC
ATGGATTCAGAGTTCCGGTATACGCTCTTTCCCATCGTCTACAGCATTATCTTCGTCTTGGGCGTGATTG
CCAATGGGTACGTACTCTGGGTTTTCGCCAGACTCTATCCGTGCAAAAAGTTTAATGAAATCAAAATCTT
CATGGTGAATCTCACCATGGCAGACATGTTGTTCCTCATCACACTGCCCCTGTGGATTGTGTACTATCAG
AATCAGGGCAATTGGATTCTTCCTAAATTTCTGTGCAATGTCGCAGGCTGCCTGTTTTTCATCAATACAT
ATTGTAGCGTCGCATTTCTGGGGGTGATCACATATAACCGCTTCCAGGCAGTGACGCGGCCAATAAAAAC
CGCACAGGCAAATACAAGGAAGAGAGGGATAAGCCTGTCTCTCGTTATCTGGGTCGCCATTGTTGGGGCA
GCGTCCTACTTCCTGATACTGGATAGCACCAACACAGTTCCCGACAGCGCCGGTAGCGGGAATGTTACCA
GGTGTTTTGAGCACTACGAGAAGGGCTCCGTTCCTGTTCTGATAATACATATATTTATAGTTTTTTCATT
CTTCTTGGTGTTTTTGATCATATTGTTTTGTAATCTGGTGATCATTCGCACACTTCTGATGCAGCCCGTG
CAGCAACAACGCAATGCTGAAGTAAAGCGCCGGGCGCTTTGGATGGTATGTACAGTGCTCGCAGTGTTTA
TCATATGTTTCGTACCCCATCATGTGGTGCAGCTGCCGTGGACCTTGGCCGAACTCGGCTTCCAGGAT
