>Addgene plasmid #66481 | PTAFR-Tango | addgene partial sequence | sequence record 120125 | Tet-R 5'-GGCGAGTTTACGGGTTGTTA-3'
GCTCTAATGCGCTGTTAATCACTTTACTTTTATCTAATCTTAGCTGGAAGTACAGGTTCTCACCGGTCGA
TGAAGTGTCCTTGGCCAGGGAGGAGCTGGCGGTGGTGCAGGACTCATCTTGGGGACCCAGGCTGGGTGGG
GTGCGTCCACCGGTATCGATATTCTTCAGACTGTTCCCTGGTATCTGATTGAACGGCACCACCACCTCGG
TGACTGTATCGGTAGTGGCCCTACTACATTTCCGACTGCTTCGCATAGAGTAGAATTTTTCCGTCAAGTG
CTTGCGAAACTTCTTTGTGAGGAAGCAATAAATAACGGGATCCAACACGCAGTTGGTACTCAGCAGGCAG
AGAGTTACTTGGTGGGCATCGTTTATAGCCTGGTGAAACTTAGAATCCTGGAAGCCGAGTTCGGCCAAGG
TCCACGGCAGCTGCACCACATGATGGGGTACGAAACATATGATAAACACTGCGAGCACTGTACATACCAT
CCAAAGCGCCCGGCGCTTTACTTCAGCATTGCGTTGTTGCTGCACGGGCTGCATCAGAAGTGTGCGAATG
ATCACCAGATTACAAAACAATATGATCAAAAACACCAAGAAGAATGAAAAAACTATAAATATATGTATTA
TCAGAACAGGAACGGAGCCCTTCTCGTAGTGCTCAAAACACCTGGTAACATTCCCGCTACCGGCGCTGTC
GGGAACTGTGTTGGTGCTATCCAGTATCAGGAAGTAGGACGCTGCCCCAACAATGGCGACCCAGATAACG
AGAGACAGGCTTATCCCTCTCTTCCTTGTATTTGCCTGTGCGGTTTTTATTGGCCGCGTCACTGCCTGGA
AGCGGTTATATGTGATCACCCCCAGAAATGCGACGCTACAATATGTATTGATGAAAAACAGGCAGCCTGC
GACATTGCACAGAAATTTAGGAAGAATCCAATTGCCCTGATTCTGATAGTACACAATCCACAGGGGCAGT
GTGATGAGGAACAACATGTCTGCCAT
