[The description below was written by a language model from this plasmid's Addgene catalogue record.]
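Description:
PTAFR-Tango is a mammalian expression plasmid from the PRESTO-Tango collection, a set of G protein-coupled receptor constructs built for parallel screening of the human GPCRome by a transcriptional readout. It is based on an "empty Tango" backbone of about 6.6 kb that was originally derived from pcDNA3.1(+). In bacteria it is maintained as a high-copy plasmid under ampicillin selection, and it carries a neomycin resistance marker so that transfected mammalian cells can be selected with G418.

The insert is the human platelet-activating factor receptor gene (PTAFR, also known as PAFR), roughly 1 kb, expressed from the CMV promoter with an N-terminal FLAG tag supplied by the backbone, which allows detection of the receptor. The insert was placed between a 5′ NotI site, which is retained, and a 3′ site recorded as XhoI. The depositor notes that most vectors in this series actually carry XbaI rather than XhoI downstream of the tTA sequence, so the site present in any given clone should be checked by sequencing. That comment also indicates that a tTA transcriptional activator lies downstream of the receptor. This fits the stated assay principle, in which arrestin translocation to the activated receptor leads to transcriptional activation. The record does not itemise the other elements linking the receptor to tTA, and no feature table is provided.

The construct is intended for measuring ligand-induced arrestin recruitment at PTAFR, independently of G protein coupling preference. It was produced under a programme aimed at generating tools for understudied members of druggable protein families.
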