Addgene plasmid #66481: PTAFR-Tango
Purpose: Expression of G protein-coupled receptors for PRESTO-Tango: parallel receptorome expression and screening via transcriptional output, with transcriptional activation following arrestin translocation
Depositing lab: Bryan Roth. Depositing organization: University of North Carolina at Chapel Hill. Publication: PRESTO-Tango as an open-source resource for interrogation of the druggable human GPCRome. Kroeze WK, Sassano MF, Huang XP, Lansu K, McCorvy JD, Giguere PM, Sciaky N, Roth BL. Nat Struct Mol Biol. 2015 May;22(5):362-9. doi: 10.1038/nsmb.3014. Epub 2015 Apr 20. PubMed 25895059.
Backbone
  Vector backbone: empty Tango
  Backbone size w/o insert (bp): 6632
  Vector type: Mammalian Expression
  Selectable markers: Neomycin (select with G418)
Growth in bacteria
  Bacterial resistance: Ampicillin, 100 μg/mL
  Growth temperature: 37°C
  Growth strain: DH5alpha
  Copy number: High Copy
Gene/Insert
  Gene/Insert name: PTAFR
  Species: H. sapiens (human)
  Insert size (bp): 1026
  Entrez Gene: PTAFR (a.k.a. PAFR)
  Promoter: CMV
  Tag / fusion protein: FLAG (N terminal on backbone)
  Cloning method: Restriction Enzyme; 5′ cloning site NotI (not destroyed); 3′ cloning site XhoI (unknown if destroyed)
  Sequencing primers: 5′ CMV-F; 3′ Tet-R
Terms and licenses: Academic/Nonprofit Terms; Industry Terms: Not Available to Industry
Depositor comments: Please note: Most of the PRESTO-Tango vectors do not contain the XhoI cut site downstream of the tTA sequence and instead carry an XbaI site. If you need to perform an XhoI digest we recommend sequencing with a forward primer at the C-terminus of tTA to determine which of the two sites is present. Suggested primer: 5-gagctccacttagacggcgagg-3. Original backbone was pcDNA3.1(+). These plasmids were generated as part of the Illuminating the Druggable Genome (IDG) program sponsored by the NIH Common Fund. The goal of this program is to identify, gather, and distribute information and resources for proteins that currently are not well-studied yet belong to commonly drug-targeted protein families: protein kinases, non-olfactory G-protein coupled receptors (GPCRs), and ion channels. The IDG program is designed to develop fundamental research tools for understudied proteins, elucidate their function, and disseminate the IDG-related resources and data to the greater scientific community.
How to cite: PTAFR-Tango was a gift from Bryan Roth (Addgene plasmid # 66481 ; http://n2t.net/addgene:66481 ; RRID:Addgene_66481)
